Addgene plasmid #28212: miR-TDP43b
Depositing lab: Zuoshang Xu. Depositing organization: University of Massachusetts, Worcester. Publication: The C-terminal TDP-43 fragments have a high aggregation propensity and harm neurons by a dominant-negative mechanism. Yang C, Tan W, Whittle C, Qiu L, Cao L, Akbarian S, Xu Z. PLoS One. 2010 . 5(12):e15878. 10.1371/journal.pone.0015878 PubMed 21209826.
Backbone
  Vector backbone: pCAG-RFP-KX
  Backbone size w/o insert (bp): 6341
  Vector type: Mammalian Expression, RNAi
Growth in bacteria
  Bacterial resistance: Ampicillin, 100 μg/mL
  Growth temperature: 37°C
  Growth strain: DH5alpha
  Growth instructions: DH5a in LB media at 37C
  Copy number: High Copy
Gene/Insert
  Gene/Insert name: miRNAb
  Insert size (bp): 108
  Cloning method: Restriction Enzyme; 5′ cloning site Kpn1 (not destroyed); 3′ cloning site Xho1 (not destroyed)
  Sequencing primers: 5′ GCTGGACATCACCTCCCACAACG; 3′ ACAGGAGGTGGGGAGCAGGAGA
Terms and licenses: Academic/Nonprofit Terms; Industry Terms: Not Available to Industry
How to cite: miR-TDP43b was a gift from Zuoshang Xu (Addgene plasmid # 28212 ; http://n2t.net/addgene:28212 ; RRID:Addgene_28212)
