[The description below was written by a language model from this plasmid's Addgene catalogue record and pLannotate feature annotations shown in this document.]
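Description:
miR-TDP43b is a mammalian expression and RNAi plasmid built on the pCAG-RFP-KX backbone, in which a 108 bp artificial microRNA insert (recorded as "miRNAb") was cloned between KpnI and XhoI sites that both remain intact. It is propagated in E. coli as a high-copy plasmid through a ColE1/pUC-type origin and selected with ampicillin via the β-lactamase gene. An SV40 origin and SV40 poly(A) signal are also present in the backbone, along with remnants of the lac promoter/operator region that have no evident role in the mammalian cassette.

The expression unit is driven by the composite CAG promoter (CMV enhancer, chicken β-actin promoter and the chimeric β-actin/β-globin intron). A single loxP site lies between the promoter and the DsRed2 red fluorescent protein coding sequence; with only one site annotated, its function here is not explained by the record. Downstream of DsRed2, the feature table shows two fragments matching the human ubiquitin C promoter region flanking the insert position, together with a fragment of miR-30a 3′ flanking sequence, suggesting that the hairpin sits in a miR-30-type context embedded in UbC-derived sequence within the 3′ portion of the transcript. The unit ends in a rabbit β-globin poly(A) signal. This arrangement couples a Pol II-driven miRNA to the red reporter on one transcript, so fluorescent cells mark those expressing the silencing RNA.

The plasmid name and associated publication on TDP-43 fragments and neuronal toxicity indicate that the miRNA targets TDP-43 for knockdown, although the record does not state the target sequence or species explicitly.
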