Features (pLannotate 1.2.2; 21 found; start..end, strand, type, name):
     11..685     +  CDS            DsRed2: DsRed2 is a basic (constitutively fluorescent) red fluorescent protein published in 2006, derived from Discosoma sp..
    710..912     +  promoter       UbC promoter (fragment): human ubiquitin C promoter
   1003..1024    +  ncRNA          3' miR-30a (fragment): sequence downstream of the 71-nt precursor of the human miR-30a microRNA (Zeng et al., 2002) miRNA
   1035..1144    +  promoter       UbC promoter (fragment): human ubiquitin C promoter
   1559..1636    +  CDS            HBB (fragment): HBB_PONPY - Experimental evidence at transcript level: Swiss-Prot protein existence level 2. Involved in oxygen transport from the lung to the various peripheral tissues. From Pongo pygmaeus (Bornean orangutan).
   1707..1762    +  polyA_signal   β-globin poly(A) signal: rabbit β-globin polyadenylation signal (Gil and Proudfoot, 1987)
   2145..2161    -  protein_bind   lac operator: The lac repressor binds to the lac operator to inhibit transcription in E. coli. This inhibition can be relieved by adding lactose or isopropyl-β-D-thiogalactopyranoside (IPTG). lac repressor encoded by lacI
   2169..2199    -  promoter       lac promoter: promoter for the E. coli lac operon
   2214..2235    -  protein_bind   CAP binding site: CAP binding activates transcription in the presence of cAMP. E. coli catabolite activator protein
   2248..2287    -  CDS            lacI (fragment): lac repressor; lacI; The lac repressor binds to the lac operator to inhibit transcription in E. coli. This inhibition can be relieved by adding lactose or isopropyl-β-D-thiogalactopyranoside (IPTG).
   2340..2475    +  rep_origin     SV40 ori: SV40 origin of replication
   2495..2629    +  polyA_signal   SV40 poly(A) signal: SV40 polyadenylation signal
   2631..2685    -  CDS            lacI (fragment): lac repressor; lacI; The lac repressor binds to the lac operator to inhibit transcription in E. coli. This inhibition can be relieved by adding lactose or isopropyl-β-D-thiogalactopyranoside (IPTG).
   2868..3456    -  rep_origin     ori: high-copy-number ColE1/pMB1/pBR322/pUC origin of replication
   3627..4487    -  CDS            AmpR: β-lactamase; bla; confers resistance to ampicillin, carbenicillin, and related antibiotics
   4488..4592    -  promoter       AmpR promoter: bla
   4623..5002    +  enhancer       CMV enhancer: human cytomegalovirus immediate early enhancer
   5004..5281    +  promoter       chicken β-actin promoter: No description available
   5282..6298    +  intron         chimeric intron: chimera between introns from chicken β-actin and rabbit β-globin
   6296..6352    +  CDS            HBB (fragment): HBB_LEPEU - Experimental evidence at protein level: Swiss-Prot protein existence level 1. Involved in oxygen transport from the lung to the various peripheral tissues. From Lepus europaeus (European hare).
   6370..6403    +  protein_bind   loxP: Cre-mediated recombination occurs in the 8-bp core sequence (GCATACAT). Cre recombinase
>Addgene plasmid #28212 | miR-TDP43b | depositor full sequence | sequence record 37544 | miR-TDP43b sequence 6449 bps
CGTCGCCACCATGGCCTCCTCCGAGAACGTCATCACCGAGTTCATGCGCTTCAAGGTGCGCATGGAGGGC
ACCGTGAACGGCCACGAGTTCGAGATCGAGGGCGAGGGCGAGGGCCGCCCCTACGAGGGCCACAACACCG
TGAAGCTGAAGGTGACCAAGGGCGGCCCCCTGCCCTTCGCCTGGGACATCCTGTCCCCCCAGTTCCAGTA
CGGCTCCAAGGTGTACGTGAAGCACCCCGCCGACATCCCCGACTACAAGAAGCTGTCCTTCCCCGAGGGC
TTCAAGTGGGAGCGCGTGATGAACTTCGAGGACGGCGGCGTGGCGACCGTGACCCAGGACTCCTCCCTGC
AGGACGGCTGCTTCATCTACAAGGTGAAGTTCATCGGCGTGAACTTCCCCTCCGACGGCCCCGTGATGCA
GAAGAAGACCATGGGCTGGGAGGCCTCCACCGAGCGCCTGTACCCCCGCGACGGCGTGCTGAAGGGCGAG
ACCCACAAGGCCCTGAAGCTGAAGGACGGCGGCCACTACCTGGTGGAGTTCAAGTCCATCTACATGGCCA
AGAAGCCCGTGCAGCTGCCCGGCTACTACTACGTGGACGCCAAGCTGGACATCACCTCCCACAACGAGGA
CTACACCATCGTGGAGCAGTACGAGCGCACCGAGGGCCGCCACCACCTGTTCCTGTAATTAATTAACAGG
TAAGTGCGATCGCTAATGCGGGAAAGCTCTTATTCGGGTGAGATGGGCTGGGGCACCATCTGGGGACCCT
GACGTGAAGTTTGTCACTGACTGGAGAACTCGGTTTGTCGTCTGTTGCGGGGGCGGCAGTTATGGCGGTG
CCGTTGGGCAGTGCACCCGTACCTTTGGGAGCGCGCGCCCTCGTCGTGTCGTGACGTCACCCGTTCTGTT
GGTACCTGCTGTTGACAGTGAGCGACAATGCTGAACCTCTAAGCGTAACTGTGAAGCCACAGATGGGTTA
TGCTTAGGTTCAGCATTGCTGCCTACTGCCTCGGACTTCAAGGGCTCGAGAATTCAGGGTGGGGCCACCT
GCCGGTAGGTGTGCGGTAGGCTTTTCTCCGTCGCAGGACGCAGGGTTCGGGCCTAGGGTAGGCTCTCCTG
AATCGACAGGCGCCGGACCTCTGGCGGCCGCAACAACGCGTTCCTGACCATTCATCCTCTTTCTTTTTCC
TGCAGGCTTGTGGAAGAAATGGGACCCTGCTGCTGCTGGAGACGGCCACTGCTCCCTGAGTGTCCCGTCC
CTGGGGCTCCTGCTTCCCCATCCCGGAGTTCTCCTGCTCCCCACCTCCTGTCGTCCTGCCTGGCCTCCAG
CCCGAGTCGTCATCCCCGGAGTCCCTATACAGAGGTCCTGCCATGGAACCTTCCCCTCCCCGTGCGCTCT
GGGGACTGAGCCCATGACACCAAACCTGCCCCTTGGCTGCTCTCGGACTCCCTACCCCAACCCCAGGGAC
TGCAGGTTGTGCCCTGTGGCTGCCTGCACCCCAGGAAAGGAGGGGGCTCAGGCCATCCAGCCACCACCTA
CAGCCCAGTGGGGTCGAGGAATTCACTCCTCAGGTGCAGGCTGCCTATCAGAAGGTGGTGGCTGGTGTGG
CCAATGCCCTGGCTCACAAATACCACTGAGATCTTTTTCCCTCTGCCAAAAATTATGGGGACATCATGAA
GCCCCTTGAGCATCTGACTTCTGGCTAATAAAGGAAATTTATTTTCATTGCAATAGTGTGTTGGAATTTT
TTGTGTCTCTCACTCGGAAGGACATATGGGAGGGCAAATCATTTAAAACATCAGAATGAGTATTTGGTTT
AGAGTTTGGCAACATATGCCCATATGCTGGCTGCCATGAACAAAGGTTGGCTATAAAGAGGTCATCAGTA
TATGAAACAGCCCCCTGCTGTCCATTCCTTATTCCATAGAAAAGCCTTGACTTGAGGTTAGATTTTTTTT
ATATTTTGTTTTGTGTTATTTTTTTCTTTAACATCCCTAAAATTTTCCTTACATGTTTTACTAGCCAGAT
TTTTCCTCCTCTCCTGACTACTCCCAGTCATAGCTGTCCCTCTTCTCTTATGGAGATCCCTCGACCTGCA
GCCCAAGCTTGGCGTAATCATGGTCATAGCTTTCCTGTGTGAAATTGTTATCCGCTCACAATTCCACACA
ACATACGAGCCGGAAGCATAAAGTGTAAAGCCTGGGGTGCCTAATGAGTGAGCTAACTCACATTAATTGC
GTTGCGCTCACTGCCCGCTTTCCAGTCGGGAAACCTGTCGTGCCAGCGGATCCGCATCTCTTTTAGTCAG
CAACCATAGTCCCGCCCCTAACTCCGCCCATCCCGCCCCTAACTCCGCCCAGTTCCGCCCATTCTCCGCC
CCATGGCTGACTAATTTTTTTTATTTATGCAGAGGCCGAGGCCGCCTCGGCCTCTGAGCTATTCCAGAAG
TAGTGAGGAGGCTTTTTTGGAGGCCTAGGCTTTTGCAAAAAGCTAACTTGTTTATTGCAGCTTATAATGG
TTACAAATAAAGCAATAGCATCACAAATTTCACAAATAAAGCATTTTTTTCACTGCATTCTAGTTGTGGT
TTGTCCAAACTCATCAATGTATCTTATCATGTCTGGATCCGCTGCATTAATGAATCGGCCAACGCGCGGG
GAGAGGCGGTTTGCGTATTGGGCGCTCTTCCGCTTCCTCGCTCACTGACTCGCTGCGCTCGGTCGTTCGG
CTGCGGCGAGCGGTATCAGCTCACTCAAAGGCGGTAATACGGTTATCCACAGAATCAGGGGATAACGCAG
GAAAGAACATGTGAGCAAAAGGCCAGCAAAAGGCCAGGAACCGTAAAAAGGCCGCGTTGCTGGCGTTTTT
CCATAGGCTCCGCCCCCCTGACGAGCATCACAAAAATCGACGCTCAAGTCAGAGGTGGCGAAACCCGACA
GGACTATAAAGATACCAGGCGTTTCCCCCTGGAAGCTCCCTCGTGCGCTCTCCTGTTCCGACCCTGCCGC
TTACCGGATACCTGTCCGCCTTTCTCCCTTCGGGAAGCGTGGCGCTTTCTCATAGCTCACGCTGTAGGTA
TCTCAGTTCGGTGTAGGTCGTTCGCTCCAAGCTGGGCTGTGTGCACGAACCCCCCGTTCAGCCCGACCGC
TGCGCCTTATCCGGTAACTATCGTCTTGAGTCCAACCCGGTAAGACACGACTTATCGCCACTGGCAGCAG
CCACTGGTAACAGGATTAGCAGAGCGAGGTATGTAGGCGGTGCTACAGAGTTCTTGAAGTGGTGGCCTAA
CTACGGCTACACTAGAAGGACAGTATTTGGTATCTGCGCTCTGCTGAAGCCAGTTACCTTCGGAAAAAGA
GTTGGTAGCTCTTGATCCGGCAAACAAACCACCGCTGGTAGCGGTGGTTTTTTTGTTTGCAAGCAGCAGA
TTACGCGCAGAAAAAAAGGATCTCAAGAAGATCCTTTGATCTTTTCTACGGGGTCTGACGCTCAGTGGAA
CGAAAACTCACGTTAAGGGATTTTGGTCATGAGATTATCAAAAAGGATCTTCACCTAGATCCTTTTAAAT
TAAAAATGAAGTTTTAAATCAATCTAAAGTATATATGAGTAAACTTGGTCTGACAGTTACCAATGCTTAA
TCAGTGAGGCACCTATCTCAGCGATCTGTCTATTTCGTTCATCCATAGTTGCCTGACTCCCCGTCGTGTA
GATAACTACGATACGGGAGGGCTTACCATCTGGCCCCAGTGCTGCAATGATACCGCGAGACCCACGCTCA
CCGGCTCCAGATTTATCAGCAATAAACCAGCCAGCCGGAAGGGCCGAGCGCAGAAGTGGTCCTGCAACTT
TATCCGCCTCCATCCAGTCTATTAATTGTTGCCGGGAAGCTAGAGTAAGTAGTTCGCCAGTTAATAGTTT
GCGCAACGTTGTTGCCATTGCTACAGGCATCGTGGTGTCACGCTCGTCGTTTGGTATGGCTTCATTCAGC
TCCGGTTCCCAACGATCAAGGCGAGTTACATGATCCCCCATGTTGTGCAAAAAAGCGGTTAGCTCCTTCG
GTCCTCCGATCGTTGTCAGAAGTAAGTTGGCCGCAGTGTTATCACTCATGGTTATGGCAGCACTGCATAA
TTCTCTTACTGTCATGCCATCCGTAAGATGCTTTTCTGTGACTGGTGAGTACTCAACCAAGTCATTCTGA
GAATAGTGTATGCGGCGACCGAGTTGCTCTTGCCCGGCGTCAATACGGGATAATACCGCGCCACATAGCA
GAACTTTAAAAGTGCTCATCATTGGAAAACGTTCTTCGGGGCGAAAACTCTCAAGGATCTTACCGCTGTT
GAGATCCAGTTCGATGTAACCCACTCGTGCACCCAACTGATCTTCAGCATCTTTTACTTTCACCAGCGTT
TCTGGGTGAGCAAAAACAGGAAGGCAAAATGCCGCAAAAAAGGGAATAAGGGCGACACGGAAATGTTGAA
TACTCATACTCTTCCTTTTTCAATATTATTGAAGCATTTATCAGGGTTATTGTCTCATGAGCGGATACAT
ATTTGAATGTATTTAGAAAAATAAACAAATAGGGGTTCCGCGCACATTTCCCCGAAAAGTGCCACCTGGG
TCGACATTGATTATTGACTAGTTATTAATAGTAATCAATTACGGGGTCATTAGTTCATAGCCCATATATG
GAGTTCCGCGTTACATAACTTACGGTAAATGGCCCGCCTGGCTGACCGCCCAACGACCCCCGCCCATTGA
CGTCAATAATGACGTATGTTCCCATAGTAACGCCAATAGGGACTTTCCATTGACGTCAATGGGTGGAGTA
TTTACGGTAAACTGCCCACTTGGCAGTACATCAAGTGTATCATATGCCAAGTACGCCCCCTATTGACGTC
AATGACGGTAAATGGCCCGCCTGGCATTATGCCCAGTACATGACCTTATGGGACTTTCCTACTTGGCAGT
ACATCTACGTATTAGTCATCGCTATTACCATGGTCGAGGTGAGCCCCACGTTCTGCTTCACTCTCCCCAT
CTCCCCCCCCTCCCCACCCCCAATTTTGTATTTATTTATTTTTTAATTATTTTGTGCAGCGATGGGGGCG
GGGGGGGGGGGGGGGCGCGCGCCAGGCGGGGCGGGGCGGGGCGAGGGGCGGGGCGGGGCGAGGCGGAGAG
GTGCGGCGGCAGCCAATCAGAGCGGCGCGCTCCGAAAGTTTCCTTTTATGGCGAGGCGGCGGCGGCGGCG
GCCCTATAAAAAGCGAAGCGCGCGGCGGGCGGGAGTCGCTGCGCGCTGCCTTCGCCCCGTGCCCCGCTCC
GCCGCCGCCTCGCGCCGCCCGCCCCGGCTCTGACTGACCGCGTTACTCCCACAGGTGAGCGGGCGGGACG
GCCCTTCTCCTCCGGGCTGTAATTAGCGCTTGGTTTAATGACGGCTTGTTTCTTTTCTGTGGCTGCGTGA
AAGCCTTGAGGGGCTCCGGGAGGGCCCTTTGTGCGGGGGGAGCGGCTCGGGGGGTGCGTGCGTGTGTGTG
TGCGTGGGGAGCGCCGCGTGCGGCTCCGCGCTGCCCGGCGGCTGTGAGCGCTGCGGGCGCGGCGCGGGGC
TTTGTGCGCTCCGCAGTGTGCGCGAGGGGAGCGCGGCCGGGGGCGGTGCCCCGCGGTGCGGGGGGGGCTG
CGAGGGGAACAAAGGCTGCGTGCGGGGTGTGTGCGTGGGGGGGTGAGCAGGGGGTGTGGGCGCGTCGGTC
GGGCTGCAACCCCCCCTGCACCCCCCTCCCCGAGTTGCTGAGCACGGCCCGGCTTCGGGTGCGGGGCTCC
GTACGGGGCGTGGCGCGGGGCTCGCCGTGCCGGGCGGGGGGTGGCGGCAGGTGGGGGTGCCGGGCGGGGC
GGGGCCGCCTCGGGCCGGGGAGGGCTCGGGGGAGGGGCGCGGCGGCCCCCGGAGCGCCGGCGGCTGTCGA
GGCGCGGCGAGCCGCAGCCATTGCCTTTTATGGTAATCGTGCGAGAGGGCGCAGGGACTTCCTTTGTCCC
AAATCTGTGCGGAGCCGAAATCTGGGAGGCGCCGCCGCACCCCCTCTAGCGGGCGCGGGGCGAAGCGGTG
CGGCGCCGGCAGGAAGGAAATGGGCGGGGAGGGCCTTCGTGCGTCGCCGCGCCGCCGTCCCCTTCTCCCT
CTCCAGCCTCGGGGCTGTCCGCGGGGGGACGGCTGCCTTCGGGGGGGACGGGGCAGGGCGGGGTTCGGCT
TCTGGCGTGTGACCGGCGGCTCTAGAGCCTCTGCTAACCATGTTCATGCCTTCTTCTTTTTCCTACAGCT
CCTGGGCAACGTGCTGGTTATTGTGCTGTCTCATCATTTTGGCAAAGAATTCCTCGATCGAGGGACCTAA
TAACTTCGTATAGCATACATTATACGAAGTTATATTAAGGGTTCCGCAAGCTTCCTAGACTAGTCGACGG
TATCGCAGC
