>Addgene plasmid #28212 | miR-TDP43b | addgene partial sequence | sequence record 35152 | 28212 with pCAG-F
CGATCGAGGGACCTAATAACTTCGTATAGCATACATTATACGAAGTTATATTAAGGGTTCCGCAAGCTTC
CTAGACTAGTCGACGGTATCGCAGCCGTCGCCACCATGGCCTCCTCCGAGAACGTCATCACCGAGTTCAT
GCGCTTCAAGGTGCGCATGGAGGGCACCGTGAACGGCCACGAGTTCGAGATCGAGGGCGAGGGCGAGGGC
CGCCCCTACGAGGGCCACAACACCGTGAAGCTGAAGGTGACCAAGGGCGGCCCCCTGCCCTTCGCCTGGG
ACATCCTGTCCCCCCAGTTCCAGTACGGCTCCAAGGTGTACGTGAAGCACCCCGCCGACATCCCCGACTA
CAAGAAGCTGTCCTTCCCCGAGGGCTTCAAGTGGGAGCGCGTGATGAACTTCGAGGACGGCGGCGTGGCG
ACCGTGACCCAGGACTCCTCCCTGCAGGACGGCTGCTTCATCTACAAGGTGAAGTTCATCGGCGTGAACT
TCCCCTCCGACGGCCCCGTGATGCAGAAGAAGACCATGGGCTGGGAGGCCTCCACCGAGCGCCTGTACCC
CCGCGACGGCGTGCTGTAGGGCGA
