>Addgene plasmid #28212 | miR-TDP43b | addgene partial sequence | sequence record 38315 | dsRed1-C 5'-AGCTGGACATCACCTCCCACAACG-3'
AGCGCACCGAGGGCCGCCACCACCTGTTCCTGTAATTAATTAACAGGTAAGTGCGATCGCTAATGCGGGA
AAGCTCTTATTCGGGTGAGATGGGCTGGGGCACCATCTGGGGACCCTGACGTGAAGTTTGTCACTGACTG
GAGAACTCGGTTTGTCGTCTGTTGCGGGGGCGGCAGTTATGGCGGTGCCGTTGGGCAGTGCACCCGTACC
TTTGGGAGCGCGCGCCCTCGTCGTGTCGTGACGTCACCCGTTCTGTTGGTACCTGCTGTTGACAGTGAGC
GACAATGCTGAACCTCTAAGCGTAACTGTGAAGCCACAGATGGGTTATGCTTAGGTTCAGCATTGCTGCC
TACTGCCTCGGACTTCAAGGGCTCGAGAATTCAGGGTGGGGCCACCTGCCGGTAGGTGTGCGGTAGGCTT
TTCTCCGTCGCAGGACGCAGGGTTCGGGCCTAGGGTAGGCTCTCCTGAATCGACAGGCGCCGGACCTCTG
GCGGCCGCAACAACGCGTTCCTGACCATTCATCCTCTTTCTTTTTCCTGCAGGCTTGTGGAAGAAATGGG
ACCCTGCTGCTGCTGGAGACGGCCACTGCTCCCTGAGTGTCCCGTCCCTGGGGCTCCTGCTTCCCCATCC
CGGAGTTCTCCTGCTCCCCACCTCCTGTCGTCCTGCCTGGCCTCCAGCCCGAGTCGTCATCCCCGGAGTC
CCTATACAGAGGTCCTGCCATGGAACCTTCCCCTCCCCGTGCGCTCTGGGGACTGAGCCCATGACACCAA
ACCTGCCCCTTGGCTGCTCTCGGACTCCCTACCCCAACCCCAGGGACTGCACGTTGTGCCCTGTGGCTGC
CTGCACCCCAGGAAAGGAGGGG
